Addgene plasmid #14757: pCAG-mGFP
Depositing lab: Connie Cepko. Publication: Controlled expression of transgenes introduced by in vivo electroporation. Matsuda T, Cepko CL. Proc Natl Acad Sci U S A. 2007 Jan 16;104(3):1027-32. doi: 10.1073/pnas.0610155104 PubMed 17209010.
Backbone
  Vector backbone: pCAGEN
  Backbone size w/o insert (bp): 6122
  Total vector size (bp): 6953
  Vector type: Mammalian Expression
Growth in bacteria
  Bacterial resistance: Ampicillin, 100 μg/mL
  Growth temperature: 37°C
  Growth strain: DH5alpha
  Copy number: High Copy
Gene/Insert
  Gene/Insert name: membrane bound form of EGFP (alt names: GFP; green fluorescent protein)
  Insert size (bp): 831
  Promoter: pCAG
  Tag / fusion protein: Palmitoylation signal (N terminal on insert)
  Cloning method: Restriction Enzyme; 5′ cloning site EcoRI (not destroyed); 3′ cloning site NotI (not destroyed)
  Sequencing primers: 5′ pCAG-F; 3′ EGFP-N
Resource information
  A portion of this plasmid was derived from a plasmid made by: mGFP (Okada et al. Exp. Neurol. 156, 394-406 (1999)) was obtained from Dr. S. McConnell (Stanford Univ.)
Terms and licenses: Academic/Nonprofit Terms; Industry Terms: Not Available to Industry
Depositor comments: mGFP is a membrane-bound form of GFP containing a palmitoylation sequence of GAP43 at its N-terminus. The mGFP insert contains V163A and S175G compared to EGFP. These mutations are not known to affect plasmid function. The Cepko lab and several other Addgene users have used this plasmid successfully in experiments. Addgene's NGS finds an IS4-like element (ISVsa5 family transposase) in the backbone that does not affect the overall plasmid function.
How to cite: pCAG-mGFP was a gift from Connie Cepko (Addgene plasmid # 14757 ; http://n2t.net/addgene:14757 ; RRID:Addgene_14757)
