[The description below was written by a language model from this plasmid's Addgene catalogue record, the feature table of its GenBank file and pLannotate feature annotations shown in this document.]
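Description:
pCAG-mGFP is a mammalian expression plasmid built on the pCAGEN backbone that drives strong, broadly active expression of a membrane-targeted green fluorescent protein. It is propagated in E. coli as a high-copy plasmid through a ColE1/pUC-type origin and is selected with ampicillin via the β-lactamase gene and its own promoter. The backbone also carries an SV40 origin with a fragment of the SV40 promoter and an SV40 polyadenylation signal, plus remnants of lac regulatory sequence left over from the cloning vector. Full-plasmid sequencing detected an IS4-like insertion element (ISVsa5 family transposase) in the backbone. This probably explains the RNA-OUT annotation and the unannotated stretch between the origin and AmpR. The depositor notes that it does not affect plasmid function.

The expression cassette uses the CAG promoter, made up of the CMV immediate-early enhancer, the chicken β-actin promoter and a chimeric β-actin/β-globin intron, and it ends in a rabbit β-globin polyadenylation signal. The short HBB fragments flagged on either side of the insert are globin-derived flanking sequences of this cassette rather than expressed genes. The insert, cloned between EcoRI and NotI, encodes EGFP fused at its N-terminus to the short palmitoylation sequence of GAP43, which anchors the fluorescent protein to the membrane. It therefore outlines cell morphology, including fine processes, instead of filling the cytoplasm. The coding sequence differs from EGFP by V163A and S175G, changes not known to affect function. The associated publication concerns transgene expression after in vivo electroporation, which fits use as a constitutive membrane-labelling reporter. The separate GenBank record covers only an 898 bp sequencing read across the EGFP region.
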