Features (pLannotate 1.2.2; 19 found; start..end, strand, type, name):
    337..1353    +  intron         chimeric intron: chimera between introns from chicken β-actin and rabbit β-globin
   1351..1407    +  CDS            HBB (fragment): HBB_LEPEU - Experimental evidence at protein level: Swiss-Prot protein existence level 1. Involved in oxygen transport from the lung to the various peripheral tissues. From Lepus europaeus (European hare).
   1435..1494    +  CDS            Gap43 (fragment): NEUM_RAT - Experimental evidence at protein level: Swiss-Prot protein existence level 1. This protein is associated with nerve growth. It is a major component of the motile 'growth cones' that form the tips of elongating axons. Plays a role in axonal and dendritic filopodia induction (By similarity). From Rattus norvegicus (Rat).
   1495..2214    +  CDS            EGFP: the original enhanced GFP (Yang et al., 1996) mammalian codon-optimized
   2240..2311    +  CDS            HBB (fragment): HBB_PONPY - Experimental evidence at transcript level: Swiss-Prot protein existence level 2. Involved in oxygen transport from the lung to the various peripheral tissues. From Pongo pygmaeus (Bornean orangutan).
   2382..2437    +  polyA_signal   β-globin poly(A) signal: rabbit β-globin polyadenylation signal (Gil and Proudfoot, 1987)
   2822..2838    -  protein_bind   lac operator: The lac repressor binds to the lac operator to inhibit transcription in E. coli. This inhibition can be relieved by adding lactose or isopropyl-β-D-thiogalactopyranoside (IPTG). lac repressor encoded by lacI
   2846..2876    -  promoter       lac promoter: promoter for the E. coli lac operon
   2891..2912    -  protein_bind   CAP binding site: CAP binding activates transcription in the presence of cAMP. E. coli catabolite activator protein
   2925..2964    -  CDS            lacI (fragment): lac repressor; lacI; The lac repressor binds to the lac operator to inhibit transcription in E. coli. This inhibition can be relieved by adding lactose or isopropyl-β-D-thiogalactopyranoside (IPTG).
   2971..2993    +  promoter       SV40 promoter (fragment): SV40 enhancer and early promoter
   3017..3152    +  rep_origin     SV40 ori: SV40 origin of replication
   3172..3306    +  polyA_signal   SV40 poly(A) signal: SV40 polyadenylation signal
   3308..3362    -  CDS            lacI (fragment): lac repressor; lacI; The lac repressor binds to the lac operator to inhibit transcription in E. coli. This inhibition can be relieved by adding lactose or isopropyl-β-D-thiogalactopyranoside (IPTG).
   3545..4133    -  rep_origin     ori: high-copy-number ColE1/pMB1/pBR322/pUC origin of replication
   4364..4433    -  ncRNA          RNA-OUT: Accession: RF00240 - RNA-OUT
   5649..6502    -  CDS            AmpR (fragment): β-lactamase; bla; confers resistance to ampicillin, carbenicillin, and related antibiotics
   6503..6607    -  promoter       AmpR promoter: bla
   6638..60      +  enhancer       CMV enhancer (across the origin): human cytomegalovirus immediate early enhancer
>Addgene plasmid #14757 | pCAG-mGFP | addgene full sequence | sequence record 324014 | Addgene NGS Result
ACCTTATGGGACTTTCCTACTTGGCAGTACATCTACGTATTAGTCATCGCTATTACCATGGTCGAGGTGA
GCCCCACGTTCTGCTTCACTCTCCCCATCTCCCCCCCCTCCCCACCCCCAATTTTGTATTTATTTATTTT
TTAATTATTTTGTGCAGCGATGGGGGCGGGGGGGGGGGGGGGSGCGCCGGGGGGGGGGGGGGGGGGGGGG
GGGGGGGGGGGGGSGRGGSGGRGRGGKGCGGCGGCAGCCAATCAGAGCGGCGCGCTCCGAAAGTTTCCTT
TTATGGCGAGGCGGCGGCGGCGGCGGCCCTATAAAAAGCGAAGCGCGCGGCGGGCGGGAGTCGCTGCGCG
CTGCCTTCGCCCCGTGCCCCGCTCCGCCGCCGCCTCGCGCCGCCCGCCCCGGCTCTGACTGACCGCGTTA
CTCCCACAGGTGAGCGGGCGGGACGGCCCTTCTCCTCCGGGCTGTAATTAGCGCTTGGTTTAATGACGGC
TTGTTTCTTTTCTGTGGCTGCGTGAAAGCCTTGAGGGGCTCCGGGAGGGCCCTTTGTGCGGGGGGAGCGG
CTCGGGGGGTGCGTGCGTGTGTGTGTGCGTGGGGAGCGCCGCGTGCGGCTCCGCGCTGCCCGGCGGCTGT
GAGCGCTGCGGGCGCGGCGCGGGGCTTTGTGCGCTCCGCAGTGTGCGCGAGGGGAGCGCGGCCGGGGGCG
GTGCCCCGCGGTGCGGGGGGGGCTGCGAGGGGAACAAAGGCTGCGTGCGGGGTGTGTGCGTGGGGGGGTG
AGCAGGGGGTGTGGGCGCGTCGGTCGGGCTGCAACCCCCCCTGCACCCCCCTCCCCGAGTTGCTGAGCAC
GGCCCGGCTTCGGGTGCGGGGCTCCGTACGGGGCGTGGCGCGGGGCTCGCCGTGCCGGGCGGGGGGTGGC
GGCAGGTGGGGGTGCCGGGCGGGGCGGGGCCGCCTCGGGCCGGGGRGGGCTCGGGGGRGGGGCGCGGCGG
CCCCCGGAGCGCCGGCGGCTGTCGAGGCGCGGCGAGCCGCAGCCATTGCCTTTTATGGTAATCGTGCGAG
AGGGCGCAGGGACTTCCTTTGTCCCAAATCTGTGCGGAGCCGAAATCTGGGAGGCGCCGCCGCACCCCCT
CTAGCGGGCGCGGGGCGAAGCGGTGCGGCGCCGGCAGGAAGGAAATGGGCGGGGAGGGCCTTCGTGCGTC
GCCGCGCCGCCGTCCCCTTCTCCCTCTCCAGCCTCGGGGCTGTCCGCGGGGGGACGGCTGCCTTCGGGGG
GGACGGGGCAGGGCGGGGTTCGGCTTCTGGCGTGTGACCGGCGGCTCTAGAGCCTCTGCTAACCATGTTC
ATGCCTTCTTCTTTTTCCTACAGCTCCTGGGCAACGTGCTGGTTATTGTGCTGTCTCATCATTTTGGCAA
AGAATTCCTCGAGGATGATCCACCGGTCGCCACCATGCTGTGCTGTATGAGAAGAACCAAACAGGTTGAA
AAGAATGATGAGGACCAAAAGATCATGGTGAGCAAGGGCGAGGAGCTGTTCACCGGGGTGGTGCCCATCC
TGGTCGAGCTGGACGGCGACGTAAACGGCCACAAGTTCAGCGTGTCCGGCGAGGGCGAGGGCGATGCCAC
CTACGGCAAGCTGACCCTGAAGTTCATCTGCACCACCGGCAAGCTGCCCGTGCCCTGGCCCACCCTCGTG
ACCACCCTGACCTACGGCGTGCAGTGCTTCAGCCGCTACCCCGACCACATGAAGCAGCACGACTTCTTCA
AGTCCGCCATGCCCGAAGGCTACGTCCAGGAGCGCACCATCTTCTTCAAGGACGACGGCAACTACAAGAC
CCGCGCCGAGGTGAAGTTCGAGGGCGACACCCTGGTGAACCGCATCGAGCTGAAGGGCATCGACTTCAAG
GAGGACGGCAACATCCTGGGGCACAAGCTGGAGTACAACTACAACAGCCACAACGTCTATATCATGGCCG
ACAAGCAGAAGAACGGCATCAAGGCGAACTTCAAGATCCGCCACAACATCGAGGACGGCGGCGTGCAGCT
CGCCGACCACTACCAGCAGAACACCCCCATCGGCGACGGCCCCGTGCTGCTGCCCGACAACCACTACCTG
AGCACCCAGTCCGCCCTGAGCAAAGACCCCAACGAGAAGCGCGATCACATGGTCCTGCTGGAGTTCGTGA
CCGCCGCCGGGATCACTCTCGGCATGGACGAGCTGTACAAGTAAAGCGGCCCGGAATTATCGCGGCCGCA
CTCCTCAGGTGCAGGCTGCCTATCAGAAGGTGGTGGCTGGTGTGGCCAATGCCCTGGCTCACAAATACCA
CTGAGATCTTTTTCCCTCTGCCAAAAATTATGGGGACATCATGAAGCCCCTTGAGCATCTGACTTCTGGC
TAATAAAGGAAATTTATTTTCATTGCAATAGTGTGTTGGAATTTTTTGTGTCTCTCACTCGGAAGGACAT
ATGGGAGGGCAAATCATTTAAAACATCAGAATGAGTATTTGGTTTAGAGTTTGGCAACATATGCCCATAT
GCTGGCTGCCATGAACAAAGGTTGGCTATAAAGAGGTCATCAGTATATGAAACAGCCCCCTGCTGTCCAT
TCCTTATTCCATAGAAAAGCCTTGACTTGAGGTTAGATTTTTTTTATATTTTGTTTTGTGTTATTTTTTT
CTTTAACATCCCTAAAATTTTCCTTACATGTTTTACTAGCCAGATTTTTCCTCCTCTCCTGACTACTCCC
AGTCATAGCTGTCCCTCTTCTCTTATGGAGATCCCTCGACCTGCAGCCCAAGCTTGGCGTAATCATGGTC
ATAGCTGTTTCCTGTGTGAAATTGTTATCCGCTCACAATTCCACACAACATACGAGCCGGAAGCATAAAG
TGTAAAGCCTGGGGTGCCTAATGAGTGAGCTAACTCACATTAATTGCGTTGCGCTCACTGCCCGCTTTCC
AGTCGGGAAACCTGTCGTGCCAGCGGATCCGCATCTCAATTAGTCAGCAACCATAGTCCCGCCCCTAACT
CCGCCCATCCCGCCCCTAACTCCGCCCAGTTCCGCCCATTCTCCGCCCCATGGCTGACTAATTTTTTTTA
TTTATGCAGAGGCCGAGGCCGCCTCGGCCTCTGAGCTATTCCAGAAGTAGTGAGGAGGCTTTTTTGGAGG
CCTAGGCTTTTGCAAAAAGCTAACTTGTTTATTGCAGCTTATAATGGTTACAAATAAAGCAATAGCATCA
CAAATTTCACAAATAAAGCATTTTTTTCACTGCATTCTAGTTGTGGTTTGTCCAAACTCATCAATGTATC
TTATCATGTCTGGATCCGCTGCATTAATGAATCGGCCAACGCGCGGGGAGAGGCGGTTTGCGTATTGGGC
GCTCTTCCGCTTCCTCGCTCACTGACTCGCTGCGCTCGGTCGTTCGGCTGCGGCGAGCGGTATCAGCTCA
CTCAAAGGCGGTAATACGGTTATCCACAGAATCAGGGGATAACGCAGGAAAGAACATGTGAGCAAAAGGC
CAGCAAAAGGCCAGGAACCGTAAAAAGGCCGCGTTGCTGGCGTTTTTCCATAGGCTCCGCCCCCCTGACG
AGCATCACAAAAATCGACGCTCAAGTCAGAGGTGGCGAAACCCGACAGGACTATAAAGATACCAGGCGTT
TCCCCCTGGAAGCTCCCTCGTGCGCTCTCCTGTTCCGACCCTGCCGCTTACCGGATACCTGTCCGCCTTT
CTCCCTTCGGGAAGCGTGGCGCTTTCTCATAGCTCACGCTGTAGGTATCTCAGTTCGGTGTAGGTCGTTC
GCTCCAAGCTGGGCTGTGTGCACGAACCCCCCGTTCAGCCCGACCGCTGCGCCTTATCCGGTAACTATCG
TCTTGAGTCCAACCCGGTAAGACACGACTTATCGCCACTGGCAGCAGCCACTGGTAACAGGATTAGCAGA
GCGAGGTATGTAGGCGGTGCTACAGAGTTCTTGAAGTGGTGGCCTAACTACGGCTACACTAGAAGAACAG
TATTTGGTATCTGCGCTCTGCTGAAGCCAGTTACCTTCGGAAAAAGAGTTGGTAGCTCTTGATCCGGCAA
ACAAACCACCGCTGGTAGCGGTGGTTTTTTTGTTTGCAAGCAGCAGATTACGCGCAGAAAAAAAGGATCT
CAAGAAGATCCTTTGATCTTTTCTACGGGGTCTGACGCTCAGTGGAACGAAAACTCACGTTAAGGGATTT
TGGTCATGAGATTATCAAAAAGGATCTTCACCTAGATCCTTTTAAATTAAAAATGAAGTTTTAAATCAAT
CTAAAGTATATATGAGTAAACTTGGTCTGACAGTTACCAATGCTTAATCCTGATGAATCCCCTAATGATT
TTTATCAAAATCATTAAGTTAAGGTAGATACACATCTTGTCATATGATCAAATGGTTTCGCCAAAAATCA
ATAATCAGACAACAAAATGTGCGAACTCGATATTTTACACGACTCTCTTTACCAATTCTGCCCCGAATTA
CACTTAAAACGACTCAACAGCTTAACGTTGGCTTGCCACGCCTTACTTGACTGTAAAACTCTCACTCTTA
CCGAACTTGGCCGTAACCTGCCAACCAAAGCGAGAACAAAACATAACATCAAACGAATCGACCGATTGTT
AGGTAATCGTCACCTCCACAAAGAGCGACTCGCTGTATACCGTTGGCATGCTAGCTTTATCTGTTCGGGC
AATACGATGCCCATTGTACTTGTTGACTGGTCTGATATCCGTGAGCAAAAACGGCTTATGGTATTGCGAG
CTTCAGTCGCACTACACGGTCGTTCTGTTACTCTTTATGAGAAAGCGTTCCCGCTTTCAGAGCAATGTTC
AAAGAAAGCTCATGACCAATTTCTAGCCGACCTTGCGAGCATTCTACCGAGTAACACCACACCGCTCATT
GTCAGTGATGCTGGCTTTAAAGTGCCATGGTATAAATCCGTTGAGAAGCTGGGTTGGTACTGGTTAAGTC
GAGTAAGAGGAAAAGTACAATATGCAGACCTAGGAGCGGAAAACTGGAAACCTATCAGCAACTTACATGA
TATGTCATCTAGTCACTCAAAGACTTTAGGCTATAAGAGGCTGACTAAAAGCAATCCAATCTCATGCCAA
ATTCTATTGTATAAATCTCGCTCTAAAGGCCGAAAAAATCAGCGCTCGACACGGACTCATTGTCACCACC
CGTCACCTAAAATCTACTCAGCGTCGGCAAAGGAGCCATGGATTCTAGCAACTAACTTACCTGTTGAAAT
TCGAACACCCAAACAACTTGTTAATATCTATTCGAAGCGAATGCAGATTGAAGAAACCTTCCGAGACTTG
AAAAGTCCTGCCTACGGACTAGGCCTACGCCATAGCCGAACGAGCAGCTCAGAGCGTTTTGATATCATGC
TGCTAATCGCCCTGATGCTTCAACTAACATGTTGGCTTGCGGGCGTTCATGCTCAGAAACAAGGTTGGGA
CAAGCACTTCCAGGCTAACACAGTCAGAAATCGAAACGTACTCTCAACAGTTCGCTTAGGCATGGAAGTT
TTGCGGCATTCTGGCTACACAATAACAAGGGAAGACTTACTCGTGGCTGCAACCCTACTAGCTCAAAATT
TATTCACACATGGTTACGCTTTGGGGAAATTATGAGGGGATCTCTCAGTGCTTAATCAGTGAGGCACCTA
TCTCAGCGATCTGTCTATTTCGTTCATCCATAGTTGCCTGACTCCCCGTCGTGTAGATAACTACGATACG
GGAGGGCTTACCATCTGGCCCCAGTGCTGCAATGATACCGCGAGACCCACGCTCACCGGCTCCAGATTTA
TCAGCAATAAACCAGCCAGCCGGAAGGGCCGAGCGCAGAAGTGGTCCTGCAACTTTATCCGCCTCCATCC
AGTCTATTAATTGTTGCCGGGAAGCTAGAGTAAGTAGTTCGCCAGTTAATAGTTTGCGCAACGTTGTTGC
CATTGCTACAGGCATCGTGGTGTCACGCTCGTCGTTTGGTATGGCTTCATTCAGCTCCGGTTCCCAACGA
TCAAGGCGAGTTACATGATCCCCCATGTTGTGCAAAAAAGCGGTTAGCTCCTTCGGTCCTCCGATCGTTG
TCAGAAGTAAGTTGGCCGCAGTGTTATCACTCATGGTTATGGCAGCACTGCATAATTCTCTTACTGTCAT
GCCATCCGTAAGATGCTTTTCTGTGACTGGTGAGTACTCAACCAAGTCATTCTGAGAATAGTGTATGCGG
CGACCGAGTTGCTCTTGCCCGGCGTCAATACGGGATAATACCGCGCCACATAGCAGAACTTTAAAAGTGC
TCATCATTGGAAAACGTTCTTCGGGGCGAAAACTCTCAAGGATCTTACCGCTGTTGAGATCCAGTTCGAT
GTAACCCACTCGTGCACCCAACTGATCTTCAGCATCTTTTACTTTCACCAGCGTTTCTGGGTGAGCAAAA
ACAGGAAGGCAAAATGCCGCAAAAAAGGGAATAAGGGCGACACGGAAATGTTGAATACTCATACTCTTCC
TTTTTCAATATTATTGAAGCATTTATCAGGGTTATTGTCTCATGAGCGGATACATATTTGAATGTATTTA
GAAAAATAAACAAATAGGGGTTCCGCGCACATTTCCCCGAAAAGTGCCACCTGGGTCGACATTGATTATT
GACTAGTTATTAATAGTAATCAATTACGGGGTCATTAGTTCATAGCCCATATATGGAGTTCCGCGTTACA
TAACTTACGGTAAATGGCCCGCCTGGCTGACCGCCCAACGACCCCCGCCCATTGACGTCAATAATGACGT
ATGTTCCCATAGTAACGCCAATAGGGACTTTCCATTGACGTCAATGGGTGGAGTATTTACGGTAAACTGC
CCACTTGGCAGTACATCAAGTGTATCATATGCCAAGTACGCCCCCTATTGACGTCAATGACGGTAAATGG
CCCGCCTGGCATTATGCCCAGTACATG
