Features (pLannotate 1.2.2; 20 found; start..end, strand, type, name):
      5..384     +  enhancer       CMV enhancer: human cytomegalovirus immediate early enhancer
    386..661     +  promoter       chicken β-actin promoter: No description available
    662..1673    +  intron         chimeric intron: chimera between introns from chicken β-actin and rabbit β-globin
   1671..1727    +  CDS            HBB (fragment): HBB_LEPEU - Experimental evidence at protein level: Swiss-Prot protein existence level 1. Involved in oxygen transport from the lung to the various peripheral tissues. From Lepus europaeus (European hare).
   1755..1814    +  CDS            Gap43 (fragment): NEUM_RAT - Experimental evidence at protein level: Swiss-Prot protein existence level 1. This protein is associated with nerve growth. It is a major component of the motile 'growth cones' that form the tips of elongating axons. Plays a role in axonal and dendritic filopodia induction (By similarity). From Rattus norvegicus (Rat).
   1815..2534    +  CDS            EGFP: the original enhanced GFP (Yang et al., 1996) mammalian codon-optimized
   2560..2631    +  CDS            HBB (fragment): HBB_PONPY - Experimental evidence at transcript level: Swiss-Prot protein existence level 2. Involved in oxygen transport from the lung to the various peripheral tissues. From Pongo pygmaeus (Bornean orangutan).
   2702..2757    +  polyA_signal   β-globin poly(A) signal: rabbit β-globin polyadenylation signal (Gil and Proudfoot, 1987)
   3142..3158    -  protein_bind   lac operator: The lac repressor binds to the lac operator to inhibit transcription in E. coli. This inhibition can be relieved by adding lactose or isopropyl-β-D-thiogalactopyranoside (IPTG). lac repressor encoded by lacI
   3166..3196    -  promoter       lac promoter: promoter for the E. coli lac operon
   3211..3232    -  protein_bind   CAP binding site: CAP binding activates transcription in the presence of cAMP. E. coli catabolite activator protein
   3245..3284    -  CDS            lacI (fragment): lac repressor; lacI; The lac repressor binds to the lac operator to inhibit transcription in E. coli. This inhibition can be relieved by adding lactose or isopropyl-β-D-thiogalactopyranoside (IPTG).
   3291..3313    +  promoter       SV40 promoter (fragment): SV40 enhancer and early promoter
   3337..3472    +  rep_origin     SV40 ori: SV40 origin of replication
   3492..3626    +  polyA_signal   SV40 poly(A) signal: SV40 polyadenylation signal
   3628..3682    -  CDS            lacI (fragment): lac repressor; lacI; The lac repressor binds to the lac operator to inhibit transcription in E. coli. This inhibition can be relieved by adding lactose or isopropyl-β-D-thiogalactopyranoside (IPTG).
   3865..4453    -  rep_origin     ori: high-copy-number ColE1/pMB1/pBR322/pUC origin of replication
   4684..4753    -  ncRNA          RNA-OUT: Accession: RF00240 - RNA-OUT
   5969..6822    -  CDS            AmpR (fragment): β-lactamase; bla; confers resistance to ampicillin, carbenicillin, and related antibiotics
   6823..6927    -  promoter       AmpR promoter: bla
>Addgene plasmid #14757 | pCAG-mGFP Sequencing Result | analyzer sequence | sequence record 182995
GGTCGACATTGATTATTGACTAGTTATTAATAGTAATCAATTACGGGGTCATTAGTTCATAGCCCATATA
TGGAGTTCCGCGTTACATAACTTACGGTAAATGGCCCGCCTGGCTGACCGCCCAACGACCCCCGCCCATT
GACGTCAATAATGACGTATGTTCCCATAGTAACGCCAATAGGGACTTTCCATTGACGTCAATGGGTGGAG
TATTTACGGTAAACTGCCCACTTGGCAGTACATCAAGTGTATCATATGCCAAGTACGCCCCCTATTGACG
TCAATGACGGTAAATGGCCCGCCTGGCATTATGCCCAGTACATGACCTTATGGGACTTTCCTACTTGGCA
GTACATCTACGTATTAGTCATCGCTATTACCATGGTCGAGGTGAGCCCCACGTTCTGCTTCACTCTCCCC
ATCTCCCCCCCCTCCCCACCCCCAATTTTGTATTTATTTATTTTTTAATTATTTTGTGCAGCGATGGGGG
CGGGGGGGGGGGGGGCGCGCGCCAGGCGGGGCGGGGCGGGGCGAGGGGCGGGGCGGGGCGAGGCGGAGAG
GTGCGGCGGCAGCCAATCAGAGCGGCGCGCTCCGAAAGTTTCCTTTTATGGCGAGGCGGCGGCGGCGGCG
GCCCTATAAAAAGCGAAGCGCGCGGCGGGCGGGAGTCGCTGCGTTGCCTTCGCCCCGTGCCCCGCTCCGC
GCCGCCTCGCGCCGCCCGCCCCGGCTCTGACTGACCGCGTTACTCCCACAGGTGAGCGGGCGGGACGGCC
CTTCTCCTCCGGGCTGTAATTAGCGCTTGGTTTAATGACGGCTCGTTTCTTTTCTGTGGCTGCGTGAAAG
CCTTAAAGGGCTCCGGGAGGGCCCTTTGTGCGGGGGGGAGCGGCTCGGGGGGTGCGTGCGTGTGTGTGTG
CGTGGGGAGCGCCGCGTGCGGCCCGCGCTGCCCGGCGGCTGTGAGCGCTGCGGGCGCGGCGCGGGGCTTT
GTGCGCTCCGCGTGTGCGCGAGGGGAGCGCGGCCGGGGGCGGTGCCCCGCGGTGCGGGGGGGCTGCGAGG
GGAACAAAGGCTGCGTGCGGGGTGTGTGCGTGGGGGGGTGAGCAGGGGGTGTGGGCGCGGCGGTCGGGCT
GTAACCCCCCCCTGCACCCCCCTCCCCGAGTTGCTGAGCACGGCCCGGCTTCGGGTGCGGGGCTCCGTGC
GGGGCGTGGCGCGGGGCTCGCCGTGCCGGGCGGGGGGTGGCGGCAGGTGGGGGTGCCGGGCGGGGCGGGG
CCGCCTCGGGCCGGGGAGGGCTCGGGGGAGGGGCGCGGCGGCCCCGGAGCGCCGGCGGCTGTCGAGGCGC
GGCGAGCCGCAGCCATTGCCTTTTATGGTAATCGTGCGAGAGGGCGCAGGGACTTCCTTTGTCCCAAATC
TGTGCGGAGCCGAAATCTGGGAGGCGCCGCCGCACCCCCTCTAGCGGGCGCGGGGCGAAGCGGTGCGGCG
CCGGCAGGAAGGAAATGGGCGGGGAGGGCCTTCGTGCGTCGCCGCGCCGCCGTCCCCTTCTCCCTCTCCA
GCCTCGGGGCTGTCCGCGGGGGGACGGCTGCCTTCGGGGGGGACGGGGCAGGGCGGGGTTCGGCTTCTGG
CGTGTGACCGGCGGCTCTAGAGCCTCTGCTAACCATGTTCATGCCTTCTTCTTTTTCCTACAGCTCCTGG
GCAACGTGCTGGTTATTGTGCTGTCTCATCATTTTGGCAAAGAATTCCTCGAGGATGATCCACCGGTCGC
CACCATGCTGTGCTGTATGAGAAGAACCAAACAGGTTGAAAAGAATGATGAGGACCAAAAGATCATGGTG
AGCAAGGGCGAGGAGCTGTTCACCGGGGTGGTGCCCATCCTGGTCGAGCTGGACGGCGACGTAAACGGCC
ACAAGTTCAGCGTGTCCGGCGAGGGCGAGGGCGATGCCACCTACGGCAAGCTGACCCTGAAGTTCATCTG
CACCACCGGCAAGCTGCCCGTGCCCTGGCCCACCCTCGTGACCACCCTGACCTACGGCGTGCAGTGCTTC
AGCCGCTACCCCGACCACATGAAGCAGCACGACTTCTTCAAGTCCGCCATGCCCGAAGGCTACGTCCAGG
AGCGCACCATCTTCTTCAAGGACGACGGCAACTACAAGACCCGCGCCGAGGTGAAGTTCGAGGGCGACAC
CCTGGTGAACCGCATCGAGCTGAAGGGCATCGACTTCAAGGAGGACGGCAACATCCTGGGGCACAAGCTG
GAGTACAACTACAACAGCCACAACGTCTATATCATGGCCGACAAGCAGAAGAACGGCATCAAGGCGAACT
TCAAGATCCGCCACAACATCGAGGACGGCGGCGTGCAGCTCGCCGACCACTACCAGCAGAACACCCCCAT
CGGCGACGGCCCCGTGCTGCTGCCCGACAACCACTACCTGAGCACCCAGTCCGCCCTGAGCAAAGACCCC
AACGAGAAGCGCGATCACATGGTCCTGCTGGAGTTCGTGACCGCCGCCGGGATCACTCTCGGCATGGACG
AGCTGTACAAGTAAAGCGGCCCGGAATTATCGCGGCCGCACTCCTCAGGTGCAGGCTGCCTATCAGAAGG
TGGTGGCTGGTGTGGCCAATGCCCTGGCTCACAAATACCACTGAGATCTTTTTCCCTCTGCCAAAAATTA
TGGGGACATCATGAAGCCCCTTGAGCATCTGACTTCTGGCTAATAAAGGAAATTTATTTTCATTGCAATA
GTGTGTTGGAATTTTTTGTGTCTCTCACTCGGAAGGACATATGGGAGGGCAAATCATTTAAAACATCAGA
ATGAGTATTTGGTTTAGAGTTTGGCAACATATGCCCATATGCTGGCTGCCATGAACAAAGGTTGGCTATA
AAGAGGTCATCAGTATATGAAACAGCCCCCTGCTGTCCATTCCTTATTCCATAGAAAAGCCTTGACTTGA
GGTTAGATTTTTTTTATATTTTGTTTTGTGTTATTTTTTTCTTTAACATCCCTAAAATTTTCCTTACATG
TTTTACTAGCCAGATTTTTCCTCCTCTCCTGACTACTCCCAGTCATAGCTGTCCCTCTTCTCTTATGGAG
ATCCCTCGACCTGCAGCCCAAGCTTGGCGTAATCATGGTCATAGCTGTTTCCTGTGTGAAATTGTTATCC
GCTCACAATTCCACACAACATACGAGCCGGAAGCATAAAGTGTAAAGCCTGGGGTGCCTAATGAGTGAGC
TAACTCACATTAATTGCGTTGCGCTCACTGCCCGCTTTCCAGTCGGGAAACCTGTCGTGCCAGCGGATCC
GCATCTCAATTAGTCAGCAACCATAGTCCCGCCCCTAACTCCGCCCATCCCGCCCCTAACTCCGCCCAGT
TCCGCCCATTCTCCGCCCCATGGCTGACTAATTTTTTTTATTTATGCAGAGGCCGAGGCCGCCTCGGCCT
CTGAGCTATTCCAGAAGTAGTGAGGAGGCTTTTTTGGAGGCCTAGGCTTTTGCAAAAAGCTAACTTGTTT
ATTGCAGCTTATAATGGTTACAAATAAAGCAATAGCATCACAAATTTCACAAATAAAGCATTTTTTTCAC
TGCATTCTAGTTGTGGTTTGTCCAAACTCATCAATGTATCTTATCATGTCTGGATCCGCTGCATTAATGA
ATCGGCCAACGCGCGGGGAGAGGCGGTTTGCGTATTGGGCGCTCTTCCGCTTCCTCGCTCACTGACTCGC
TGCGCTCGGTCGTTCGGCTGCGGCGAGCGGTATCAGCTCACTCAAAGGCGGTAATACGGTTATCCACAGA
ATCAGGGGATAACGCAGGAAAGAACATGTGAGCAAAAGGCCAGCAAAAGGCCAGGAACCGTAAAAAGGCC
GCGTTGCTGGCGTTTTTCCATAGGCTCCGCCCCCCTGACGAGCATCACAAAAATCGACGCTCAAGTCAGA
GGTGGCGAAACCCGACAGGACTATAAAGATACCAGGCGTTTCCCCCTGGAAGCTCCCTCGTGCGCTCTCC
TGTTCCGACCCTGCCGCTTACCGGATACCTGTCCGCCTTTCTCCCTTCGGGAAGCGTGGCGCTTTCTCAT
AGCTCACGCTGTAGGTATCTCAGTTCGGTGTAGGTCGTTCGCTCCAAGCTGGGCTGTGTGCACGAACCCC
CCGTTCAGCCCGACCGCTGCGCCTTATCCGGTAACTATCGTCTTGAGTCCAACCCGGTAAGACACGACTT
ATCGCCACTGGCAGCAGCCACTGGTAACAGGATTAGCAGAGCGAGGTATGTAGGCGGTGCTACAGAGTTC
TTGAAGTGGTGGCCTAACTACGGCTACACTAGAAGAACAGTATTTGGTATCTGCGCTCTGCTGAAGCCAG
TTACCTTCGGAAAAAGAGTTGGTAGCTCTTGATCCGGCAAACAAACCACCGCTGGTAGCGGTGGTTTTTT
TGTTTGCAAGCAGCAGATTACGCGCAGAAAAAAAGGATCTCAAGAAGATCCTTTGATCTTTTCTACGGGG
TCTGACGCTCAGTGGAACGAAAACTCACGTTAAGGGATTTTGGTCATGAGATTATCAAAAAGGATCTTCA
CCTAGATCCTTTTAAATTAAAAATGAAGTTTTAAATCAATCTAAAGTATATATGAGTAAACTTGGTCTGA
CAGTTACCAATGCTTAATCCTGATGAATCCCCTAATGATTTTTATCAAAATCATTAAGTTAAGGTAGATA
CACATCTTGTCATATGATCAAATGGTTTCGCCAAAAATCAATAATCAGACAACAAAATGTGCGAACTCGA
TATTTTACACGACTCTCTTTACCAATTCTGCCCCGAATTACACTTAAAACGACTCAACAGCTTAACGTTG
GCTTGCCACGCCTTACTTGACTGTAAAACTCTCACTCTTACCGAACTTGGCCGTAACCTGCCAACCAAAG
CGAGAACAAAACATAACATCAAACGAATCGACCGATTGTTAGGTAATCGTCACCTCCACAAAGAGCGACT
CGCTGTATACCGTTGGCATGCTAGCTTTATCTGTTCGGGCAATACGATGCCCATTGTACTTGTTGACTGG
TCTGATATCCGTGAGCAAAAACGGCTTATGGTATTGCGAGCTTCAGTCGCACTACACGGTCGTTCTGTTA
CTCTTTATGAGAAAGCGTTCCCGCTTTCAGAGCAATGTTCAAAGAAAGCTCATGACCAATTTCTAGCCGA
CCTTGCGAGCATTCTACCGAGTAACACCACACCGCTCATTGTCAGTGATGCTGGCTTTAAAGTGCCATGG
TATAAATCCGTTGAGAAGCTGGGTTGGTACTGGTTAAGTCGAGTAAGAGGAAAAGTACAATATGCAGACC
TAGGAGCGGAAAACTGGAAACCTATCAGCAACTTACATGATATGTCATCTAGTCACTCAAAGACTTTAGG
CTATAAGAGGCTGACTAAAAGCAATCCAATCTCATGCCAAATTCTATTGTATAAATCTCGCTCTAAAGGC
CGAAAAAATCAGCGCTCGACACGGACTCATTGTCACCACCCGTCACCTAAAATCTACTCAGCGTCGGCAA
AGGAGCCATGGATTCTAGCAACTAACTTACCTGTTGAAATTCGAACACCCAAACAACTTGTTAATATCTA
TTCGAAGCGAATGCAGATTGAAGAAACCTTCCGAGACTTGAAAAGTCCTGCCTACGGACTAGGCCTACGC
CATAGCCGAACGAGCAGCTCAGAGCGTTTTGATATCATGCTGCTAATCGCCCTGATGCTTCAACTAACAT
GTTGGCTTGCGGGCGTTCATGCTCAGAAACAAGGTTGGGACAAGCACTTCCAGGCTAACACAGTCAGAAA
TCGAAACGTACTCTCAACAGTTCGCTTAGGCATGGAAGTTTTGCGGCATTCTGGCTACACAATAACAAGG
GAAGACTTACTCGTGGCTGCAACCCTACTAGCTCAAAATTTATTCACACATGGTTACGCTTTGGGGAAAT
TATGAGGGGATCTCTCAGTGCTTAATCAGTGAGGCACCTATCTCAGCGATCTGTCTATTTCGTTCATCCA
TAGTTGCCTGACTCCCCGTCGTGTAGATAACTACGATACGGGAGGGCTTACCATCTGGCCCCAGTGCTGC
AATGATACCGCGAGACCCACGCTCACCGGCTCCAGATTTATCAGCAATAAACCAGCCAGCCGGAAGGGCC
GAGCGCAGAAGTGGTCCTGCAACTTTATCCGCCTCCATCCAGTCTATTAATTGTTGCCGGGAAGCTAGAG
TAAGTAGTTCGCCAGTTAATAGTTTGCGCAACGTTGTTGCCATTGCTACAGGCATCGTGGTGTCACGCTC
GTCGTTTGGTATGGCTTCATTCAGCTCCGGTTCCCAACGATCAAGGCGAGTTACATGATCCCCCATGTTG
TGCAAAAAAGCGGTTAGCTCCTTCGGTCCTCCGATCGTTGTCAGAAGTAAGTTGGCCGCAGTGTTATCAC
TCATGGTTATGGCAGCACTGCATAATTCTCTTACTGTCATGCCATCCGTAAGATGCTTTTCTGTGACTGG
TGAGTACTCAACCAAGTCATTCTGAGAATAGTGTATGCGGCGACCGAGTTGCTCTTGCCCGGCGTCAATA
CGGGATAATACCGCGCCACATAGCAGAACTTTAAAAGTGCTCATCATTGGAAAACGTTCTTCGGGGCGAA
AACTCTCAAGGATCTTACCGCTGTTGAGATCCAGTTCGATGTAACCCACTCGTGCACCCAACTGATCTTC
AGCATCTTTTACTTTCACCAGCGTTTCTGGGTGAGCAAAAACAGGAAGGCAAAATGCCGCAAAAAAGGGA
ATAAGGGCGACACGGAAATGTTGAATACTCATACTCTTCCTTTTTCAATATTATTGAAGCATTTATCAGG
GTTATTGTCTCATGAGCGGATACATATTTGAATGTATTTAGAAAAATAAACAAATAGGGGTTCCGCGCAC
ATTTCCCCGAAAAGTGCCACCTG
