Features (pLannotate 1.2.2; 20 found; start..end, strand, type, name):
     62..336     +  promoter       chicken β-actin promoter: No description available
    337..1353    +  intron         chimeric intron: chimera between introns from chicken β-actin and rabbit β-globin
   1351..1407    +  CDS            HBB (fragment): HBB_LEPEU - Experimental evidence at protein level: Swiss-Prot protein existence level 1. Involved in oxygen transport from the lung to the various peripheral tissues. From Lepus europaeus (European hare).
   1435..1494    +  CDS            Gap43 (fragment): NEUM_RAT - Experimental evidence at protein level: Swiss-Prot protein existence level 1. This protein is associated with nerve growth. It is a major component of the motile 'growth cones' that form the tips of elongating axons. Plays a role in axonal and dendritic filopodia induction (By similarity). From Rattus norvegicus (Rat).
   1495..2214    +  CDS            EGFP: the original enhanced GFP (Yang et al., 1996) mammalian codon-optimized
   2240..2311    +  CDS            HBB (fragment): HBB_PONPY - Experimental evidence at transcript level: Swiss-Prot protein existence level 2. Involved in oxygen transport from the lung to the various peripheral tissues. From Pongo pygmaeus (Bornean orangutan).
   2382..2437    +  polyA_signal   β-globin poly(A) signal: rabbit β-globin polyadenylation signal (Gil and Proudfoot, 1987)
   2822..2838    -  protein_bind   lac operator: The lac repressor binds to the lac operator to inhibit transcription in E. coli. This inhibition can be relieved by adding lactose or isopropyl-β-D-thiogalactopyranoside (IPTG). lac repressor encoded by lacI
   2846..2876    -  promoter       lac promoter: promoter for the E. coli lac operon
   2891..2912    -  protein_bind   CAP binding site: CAP binding activates transcription in the presence of cAMP. E. coli catabolite activator protein
   2925..2964    -  CDS            lacI (fragment): lac repressor; lacI; The lac repressor binds to the lac operator to inhibit transcription in E. coli. This inhibition can be relieved by adding lactose or isopropyl-β-D-thiogalactopyranoside (IPTG).
   2971..2993    +  promoter       SV40 promoter (fragment): SV40 enhancer and early promoter
   3017..3152    +  rep_origin     SV40 ori: SV40 origin of replication
   3172..3306    +  polyA_signal   SV40 poly(A) signal: SV40 polyadenylation signal
   3308..3362    -  CDS            lacI (fragment): lac repressor; lacI; The lac repressor binds to the lac operator to inhibit transcription in E. coli. This inhibition can be relieved by adding lactose or isopropyl-β-D-thiogalactopyranoside (IPTG).
   3545..4133    -  rep_origin     ori: high-copy-number ColE1/pMB1/pBR322/pUC origin of replication
   4364..4433    -  ncRNA          RNA-OUT: Accession: RF00240 - RNA-OUT
   5649..6502    -  CDS            AmpR (fragment): β-lactamase; bla; confers resistance to ampicillin, carbenicillin, and related antibiotics
   6503..6607    -  promoter       AmpR promoter: bla
   6638..60      +  enhancer       CMV enhancer (across the origin): human cytomegalovirus immediate early enhancer
>Addgene plasmid #14757 | pCAG-mGFP Sequencing Result | analyzer sequence | sequence record 269795
ACCTTATGGGACTTTCCTACTTGGCAGTACATCTACGTATTAGTCATCGCTATTACCATGGTCGAGGTGA
GCCCCACGTTCTGCTTCACTCTCCCCATCTCCCCCCCCTCCCCACCCCCAATTTTGTATTTATTTATTTT
TTAATTATTTTGTGCAGCGATGGGGGCGGGGGGGGGGGGGCGCGCGCCAGGCGGGGCGGGGCGGGGCGAG
GGGCGGGGCGGGGCGAGGCGGAGAGGTGCGGCGGCAGCCAATCAGAGCGGCGCGCTCCGAAAGTTTCCTT
TTATGGCGAGGCGGCGGCGGCGGCGGCCCTATAAAAAGCGAAGCGCGCGGCGGGCGGGAGTCGCTGCGCG
CTGCCTTCGCCCCGTGCCCCGCTCCGCCGCCGCCTCGCGCCGCCCGCCCCGGCTCTGACTGACCGCGTTA
CTCCCACAGGTGAGCGGGCGGGACGGCCCTTCTCCTCCGGGCTGTAATTAGCGCTTGGTTTAATGACGGC
TTGTTTCTTTTCTGTGGCTGCGTGAAAGCCTTGAGGGGCTCCGGGAGGGCCCTTTGTGCGGGGGGAGCGG
CTCGGGGGGTGCGTGCGTGTGTGTGTGCGTGGGGAGCGCCGCGTGCGGCTCCGCGCTGCCCGGCGGCTGT
GAGCGCTGCGGGCGCGGCGCGGGGCTTTGTGCGCTCCGCAGTGTGCGCGAGGGGAGCGCGGCCGGGGGCG
GTGCCCCGCGGTGCGGGGGGGGCTGCGAGGGGAACAAAGGCTGCGTGCGGGGTGTGTGCGTGGGGGGGTG
AGCAGGGGGTGTGGGCGCGTCGGTCGGGCTGCAACCCCCCCTGCACCCCCCTCCCCGAGTTGCTGAGCAC
GGCCCGGCTTCGGGTGCGGGGCTCCGTACGGGGCGTGGCGCGGGGCTCGCCGTGCCGGGCGGGGGGTGGC
GGCAGGTGGGGGTGCCGGGCGGGGCGGGGCCGCCTCGGGCCGGGGAGGGCTCGGGGGAGGGGCGCGGCGG
CCCCCGGAGCGCCGGCGGCTGTCGAGGCGCGGCGAGCCGCAGCCATTGCCTTTTATGGTAATCGTGCGAG
AGGGCGCAGGGACTTCCTTTGTCCCAAATCTGTGCGGAGCCGAAATCTGGGAGGCGCCGCCGCACCCCCT
CTAGCGGGCGCGGGGCGAAGCGGTGCGGCGCCGGCAGGAAGGAAATGGGCGGGGAGGGCCTTCGTGCGTC
GCCGCGCCGCCGTCCCCTTCTCCCTCTCCAGCCTCGGGGCTGTCCGCGGGGGGACGGCTGCCTTCGGGGG
GGACGGGGCAGGGCGGGGTTCGGCTTCTGGCGTGTGACCGGCGGCTCTAGAGCCTCTGCTAACCATGTTC
ATGCCTTCTTCTTTTTCCTACAGCTCCTGGGCAACGTGCTGGTTATTGTGCTGTCTCATCATTTTGGCAA
AGAATTCCTCGAGGATGATCCACCGGTCGCCACCATGCTGTGCTGTATGAGAAGAACCAAACAGGTTGAA
AAGAATGATGAGGACCAAAAGATCATGGTGAGCAAGGGCGAGGAGCTGTTCACCGGGGTGGTGCCCATCC
TGGTCGAGCTGGACGGCGACGTAAACGGCCACAAGTTCAGCGTGTCCGGCGAGGGCGAGGGCGATGCCAC
CTACGGCAAGCTGACCCTGAAGTTCATCTGCACCACCGGCAAGCTGCCCGTGCCCTGGCCCACCCTCGTG
ACCACCCTGACCTACGGCGTGCAGTGCTTCAGCCGCTACCCCGACCACATGAAGCAGCACGACTTCTTCA
AGTCCGCCATGCCCGAAGGCTACGTCCAGGAGCGCACCATCTTCTTCAAGGACGACGGCAACTACAAGAC
CCGCGCCGAGGTGAAGTTCGAGGGCGACACCCTGGTGAACCGCATCGAGCTGAAGGGCATCGACTTCAAG
GAGGACGGCAACATCCTGGGGCACAAGCTGGAGTACAACTACAACAGCCACAACGTCTATATCATGGCCG
ACAAGCAGAAGAACGGCATCAAGGCGAACTTCAAGATCCGCCACAACATCGAGGACGGCGGCGTGCAGCT
CGCCGACCACTACCAGCAGAACACCCCCATCGGCGACGGCCCCGTGCTGCTGCCCGACAACCACTACCTG
AGCACCCAGTCCGCCCTGAGCAAAGACCCCAACGAGAAGCGCGATCACATGGTCCTGCTGGAGTTCGTGA
CCGCCGCCGGGATCACTCTCGGCATGGACGAGCTGTACAAGTAAAGCGGCCCGGAATTATCGCGGCCGCA
CTCCTCAGGTGCAGGCTGCCTATCAGAAGGTGGTGGCTGGTGTGGCCAATGCCCTGGCTCACAAATACCA
CTGAGATCTTTTTCCCTCTGCCAAAAATTATGGGGACATCATGAAGCCCCTTGAGCATCTGACTTCTGGC
TAATAAAGGAAATTTATTTTCATTGCAATAGTGTGTTGGAATTTTTTGTGTCTCTCACTCGGAAGGACAT
ATGGGAGGGCAAATCATTTAAAACATCAGAATGAGTATTTGGTTTAGAGTTTGGCAACATATGCCCATAT
GCTGGCTGCCATGAACAAAGGTTGGCTATAAAGAGGTCATCAGTATATGAAACAGCCCCCTGCTGTCCAT
TCCTTATTCCATAGAAAAGCCTTGACTTGAGGTTAGATTTTTTTTATATTTTGTTTTGTGTTATTTTTTT
CTTTAACATCCCTAAAATTTTCCTTACATGTTTTACTAGCCAGATTTTTCCTCCTCTCCTGACTACTCCC
AGTCATAGCTGTCCCTCTTCTCTTATGGAGATCCCTCGACCTGCAGCCCAAGCTTGGCGTAATCATGGTC
ATAGCTGTTTCCTGTGTGAAATTGTTATCCGCTCACAATTCCACACAACATACGAGCCGGAAGCATAAAG
TGTAAAGCCTGGGGTGCCTAATGAGTGAGCTAACTCACATTAATTGCGTTGCGCTCACTGCCCGCTTTCC
AGTCGGGAAACCTGTCGTGCCAGCGGATCCGCATCTCAATTAGTCAGCAACCATAGTCCCGCCCCTAACT
CCGCCCATCCCGCCCCTAACTCCGCCCAGTTCCGCCCATTCTCCGCCCCATGGCTGACTAATTTTTTTTA
TTTATGCAGAGGCCGAGGCCGCCTCGGCCTCTGAGCTATTCCAGAAGTAGTGAGGAGGCTTTTTTGGAGG
CCTAGGCTTTTGCAAAAAGCTAACTTGTTTATTGCAGCTTATAATGGTTACAAATAAAGCAATAGCATCA
CAAATTTCACAAATAAAGCATTTTTTTCACTGCATTCTAGTTGTGGTTTGTCCAAACTCATCAATGTATC
TTATCATGTCTGGATCCGCTGCATTAATGAATCGGCCAACGCGCGGGGAGAGGCGGTTTGCGTATTGGGC
GCTCTTCCGCTTCCTCGCTCACTGACTCGCTGCGCTCGGTCGTTCGGCTGCGGCGAGCGGTATCAGCTCA
CTCAAAGGCGGTAATACGGTTATCCACAGAATCAGGGGATAACGCAGGAAAGAACATGTGAGCAAAAGGC
CAGCAAAAGGCCAGGAACCGTAAAAAGGCCGCGTTGCTGGCGTTTTTCCATAGGCTCCGCCCCCCTGACG
AGCATCACAAAAATCGACGCTCAAGTCAGAGGTGGCGAAACCCGACAGGACTATAAAGATACCAGGCGTT
TCCCCCTGGAAGCTCCCTCGTGCGCTCTCCTGTTCCGACCCTGCCGCTTACCGGATACCTGTCCGCCTTT
CTCCCTTCGGGAAGCGTGGCGCTTTCTCATAGCTCACGCTGTAGGTATCTCAGTTCGGTGTAGGTCGTTC
GCTCCAAGCTGGGCTGTGTGCACGAACCCCCCGTTCAGCCCGACCGCTGCGCCTTATCCGGTAACTATCG
TCTTGAGTCCAACCCGGTAAGACACGACTTATCGCCACTGGCAGCAGCCACTGGTAACAGGATTAGCAGA
GCGAGGTATGTAGGCGGTGCTACAGAGTTCTTGAAGTGGTGGCCTAACTACGGCTACACTAGAAGAACAG
TATTTGGTATCTGCGCTCTGCTGAAGCCAGTTACCTTCGGAAAAAGAGTTGGTAGCTCTTGATCCGGCAA
ACAAACCACCGCTGGTAGCGGTGGTTTTTTTGTTTGCAAGCAGCAGATTACGCGCAGAAAAAAAGGATCT
CAAGAAGATCCTTTGATCTTTTCTACGGGGTCTGACGCTCAGTGGAACGAAAACTCACGTTAAGGGATTT
TGGTCATGAGATTATCAAAAAGGATCTTCACCTAGATCCTTTTAAATTAAAAATGAAGTTTTAAATCAAT
CTAAAGTATATATGAGTAAACTTGGTCTGACAGTTACCAATGCTTAATCCTGATGAATCCCCTAATGATT
TTTATCAAAATCATTAAGTTAAGGTAGATACACATCTTGTCATATGATCAAATGGTTTCGCCAAAAATCA
ATAATCAGACAACAAAATGTGCGAACTCGATATTTTACACGACTCTCTTTACCAATTCTGCCCCGAATTA
CACTTAAAACGACTCAACAGCTTAACGTTGGCTTGCCACGCCTTACTTGACTGTAAAACTCTCACTCTTA
CCGAACTTGGCCGTAACCTGCCAACCAAAGCGAGAACAAAACATAACATCAAACGAATCGACCGATTGTT
AGGTAATCGTCACCTCCACAAAGAGCGACTCGCTGTATACCGTTGGCATGCTAGCTTTATCTGTTCGGGC
AATACGATGCCCATTGTACTTGTTGACTGGTCTGATATCCGTGAGCAAAAACGGCTTATGGTATTGCGAG
CTTCAGTCGCACTACACGGTCGTTCTGTTACTCTTTATGAGAAAGCGTTCCCGCTTTCAGAGCAATGTTC
AAAGAAAGCTCATGACCAATTTCTAGCCGACCTTGCGAGCATTCTACCGAGTAACACCACACCGCTCATT
GTCAGTGATGCTGGCTTTAAAGTGCCATGGTATAAATCCGTTGAGAAGCTGGGTTGGTACTGGTTAAGTC
GAGTAAGAGGAAAAGTACAATATGCAGACCTAGGAGCGGAAAACTGGAAACCTATCAGCAACTTACATGA
TATGTCATCTAGTCACTCAAAGACTTTAGGCTATAAGAGGCTGACTAAAAGCAATCCAATCTCATGCCAA
ATTCTATTGTATAAATCTCGCTCTAAAGGCCGAAAAAATCAGCGCTCGACACGGACTCATTGTCACCACC
CGTCACCTAAAATCTACTCAGCGTCGGCAAAGGAGCCATGGATTCTAGCAACTAACTTACCTGTTGAAAT
TCGAACACCCAAACAACTTGTTAATATCTATTCGAAGCGAATGCAGATTGAAGAAACCTTCCGAGACTTG
AAAAGTCCTGCCTACGGACTAGGCCTACGCCATAGCCGAACGAGCAGCTCAGAGCGTTTTGATATCATGC
TGCTAATCGCCCTGATGCTTCAACTAACATGTTGGCTTGCGGGCGTTCATGCTCAGAAACAAGGTTGGGA
CAAGCACTTCCAGGCTAACACAGTCAGAAATCGAAACGTACTCTCAACAGTTCGCTTAGGCATGGAAGTT
TTGCGGCATTCTGGCTACACAATAACAAGGGAAGACTTACTCGTGGCTGCAACCCTACTAGCTCAAAATT
TATTCACACATGGTTACGCTTTGGGGAAATTATGAGGGGATCTCTCAGTGCTTAATCAGTGAGGCACCTA
TCTCAGCGATCTGTCTATTTCGTTCATCCATAGTTGCCTGACTCCCCGTCGTGTAGATAACTACGATACG
GGAGGGCTTACCATCTGGCCCCAGTGCTGCAATGATACCGCGAGACCCACGCTCACCGGCTCCAGATTTA
TCAGCAATAAACCAGCCAGCCGGAAGGGCCGAGCGCAGAAGTGGTCCTGCAACTTTATCCGCCTCCATCC
AGTCTATTAATTGTTGCCGGGAAGCTAGAGTAAGTAGTTCGCCAGTTAATAGTTTGCGCAACGTTGTTGC
CATTGCTACAGGCATCGTGGTGTCACGCTCGTCGTTTGGTATGGCTTCATTCAGCTCCGGTTCCCAACGA
TCAAGGCGAGTTACATGATCCCCCATGTTGTGCAAAAAAGCGGTTAGCTCCTTCGGTCCTCCGATCGTTG
TCAGAAGTAAGTTGGCCGCAGTGTTATCACTCATGGTTATGGCAGCACTGCATAATTCTCTTACTGTCAT
GCCATCCGTAAGATGCTTTTCTGTGACTGGTGAGTACTCAACCAAGTCATTCTGAGAATAGTGTATGCGG
CGACCGAGTTGCTCTTGCCCGGCGTCAATACGGGATAATACCGCGCCACATAGCAGAACTTTAAAAGTGC
TCATCATTGGAAAACGTTCTTCGGGGCGAAAACTCTCAAGGATCTTACCGCTGTTGAGATCCAGTTCGAT
GTAACCCACTCGTGCACCCAACTGATCTTCAGCATCTTTTACTTTCACCAGCGTTTCTGGGTGAGCAAAA
ACAGGAAGGCAAAATGCCGCAAAAAAGGGAATAAGGGCGACACGGAAATGTTGAATACTCATACTCTTCC
TTTTTCAATATTATTGAAGCATTTATCAGGGTTATTGTCTCATGAGCGGATACATATTTGAATGTATTTA
GAAAAATAAACAAATAGGGGTTCCGCGCACATTTCCCCGAAAAGTGCCACCTGGGTCGACATTGATTATT
GACTAGTTATTAATAGTAATCAATTACGGGGTCATTAGTTCATAGCCCATATATGGAGTTCCGCGTTACA
TAACTTACGGTAAATGGCCCGCCTGGCTGACCGCCCAACGACCCCCGCCCATTGACGTCAATAATGACGT
ATGTTCCCATAGTAACGCCAATAGGGACTTTCCATTGACGTCAATGGGTGGAGTATTTACGGTAAACTGC
CCACTTGGCAGTACATCAAGTGTATCATATGCCAAGTACGCCCCCTATTGACGTCAATGACGGTAAATGG
CCCGCCTGGCATTATGCCCAGTACATG
