LOCUS       Exported 898 bp ds-DNA linear SYN 18-MAY-2021
DEFINITION  synthetic linear DNA
ACCESSION   .
VERSION     .
KEYWORDS    pCAG-mGFP
SOURCE      synthetic DNA construct
  ORGANISM  synthetic DNA construct
REFERENCE   1 (bases 1 to 898)
  AUTHORS   Matsuda T, Cepko CL
  TITLE     Controlled expression of transgenes introduced by in vivo
            electroporation.
  JOURNAL   Proc Natl Acad Sci U S A. 2007 Jan 5. ():.
  PUBMED    17209010
REFERENCE   2 (bases 1 to 898)
  AUTHORS   .
  TITLE     Direct Submission
  JOURNAL   Exported May 18, 2021 from SnapGene Server 1.1.58
            http://www.snapgene.com
FEATURES             Location/Qualifiers
     source          1..898
                     /organism="synthetic DNA construct"
                     /mol_type="other DNA"
     CDS             complement(80..799)
                     /codon_start=1
                     /product="the original enhanced GFP (Yang et al., 1996)"
                     /label=EGFP
                     /note="mammalian codon-optimized"
                     /translation="MVSKGEELFTGVVPILVELDGDVNGHKFSVSGEGEGDATYGKLTL
                     KFICTTGKLPVPWPTLVTTLTYGVQCFSRYPDHMKQHDFFKSAMPEGYVQERTIFFKDD
                     GNYKTRAEVKFEGDTLVNRIELKGIDFKEDGNILGHKLEYNYNSHNVYIMADKQKNGIK
                     ANFKIRHNIEDGGVQLADHYQQNTPIGDGPVLLPDNHYLSTQSALSKDPNEKRDHMVLL
                     EFVTAAGITLGMDELYK"
     primer_bind     complement(125..146)
                     /label=EGFP-C
                     /note="EGFP, forward primer"
     primer_bind     474..493
                     /label=EXFP-R
                     /note="For distinguishing EGFP variants, reverse primer"
     primer_bind     733..754
                     /label=EGFP-N
                     /note="EGFP, reverse primer"
ORIGIN
        1 ggcattggcc acaccagcca ccaccttctg ataggcagcc tgcacctgag gagtgcggcc
       61 gcgataattc cgggccgctt tacttgtaca gctcgtccat gccgagagtg atcccggcgg
      121 cggtcacgaa ctccagcagg accatgtgat cgcgcttctc gttggggtct ttgctcaggg
      181 cggactgggt gctcaggtag tggttgtcgg gcagcagcac ggggccgtcg ccgatggggg
      241 tgttctgctg gtagtggtcg gcgagctgca cgccgccgtc ctcgatgttg tggcggatct
      301 tgaagttcgc cttgatgccg ttcttctgct tgtcggccat gatatagacg ttgtggctgt
      361 tgtagttgta ctccagcttg tgccccagga tgttgccgtc ctccttgaag tcgatgccct
      421 tcagctcgat gcggttcacc agggtgtcgc cctcgaactt cacctcggcg cgggtcttgt
      481 agttgccgtc gtccttgaag aagatggtgc gctcctggac gtagccttcg ggcatggcgg
      541 acttgaagaa gtcgtgctgc ttcatgtggt cggggtagcg gctgaagcac tgcacgccgt
      601 aggtcagggt ggtcacgagg gtgggccagg gcacgggcag cttgccggtg gtgcagatga
      661 acttcagggt cagcttgccg taggtggcat cgccctcgcc ctcgccggac acgctgaact
      721 tgtggccgtt tacgtcgccg tccagctcga ccaggatggg caccaccccg gtgaacagct
      781 cctcgccctt gctcaccatg atcttttggt cctcatcatt cttttcaacc tgtttggttc
      841 ttctcataca gcacagcatg gtggcgaccg gtggatcatc ctcgaggaat tctttgcc
//
