>Addgene plasmid #14757 | pCAG-mGFP | addgene partial sequence | sequence record 35833 | pCAG-F 5'-GCAACGTGCTGGTTATTGTG-3'
CCGGTCGCCACCATGCTGTGCTGTATGAGAAGAACCAAACAGGTTGAAAAGAATGATGAGGACCAAAAGA
TCATGGTGAGCAAGGGCGAGGAGCTGTTCACCGGGGTGGTGCCCATCCTGGTCGAGCTGGACGGCGACGT
AAACGGCCACAAGTTCAGCGTGTCCGGCGAGGGCGAGGGCGATGCCACCTACGGCAAGCTGACCCTGAAG
TTCATCTGCACCACCGGCAAGCTGCCCGTGCCCTGGCCCACCCTCGTGACCACCCTGACCTACGGCGTGC
AGTGCTTCAGCCGCTACCCCGACCACATGAAGCAGCACGACTTCTTCAAGTCCGCCATGCCCGAAGGCTA
CGTCCAGGAGCGCACCATCTTCTTCAAGGACGACGGCAACTACAAGACCCGCGCCGAGGTGAAGTTCGAG
GGCGACACCCTGGTGAACCGCATCGAGCTGAAGGGCATCGACTTCAAGGAGGACGGCAACATCCTGGGGC
ACAAGCTGGAGTACAACTACAACAGCCACAACGTCTATATCATGGCCGACAAGCAGAAGAACGGCATCAA
GGCGAACTTCAAGATCCGCCACAACATCGAGGACGGCGGCGTGCAGCTCGCCGACCACTACCAGCAGAAC
ACCCCCATCGGCGACGGCCCCGTGCTGCTGCCCGACAACCACTACCTGAGCACCCAGTCCGCCCTGAGCA
AAGACCCCAACGAGAAGCGCGATCACATGGTCCTGCTGGAGTTCGTGACCGCCGCCGGGATCACTCTCGG
CATGGACGAGCTGTACAAGTAAAGCGGCCCGGAATTATCGCGGCCGCACTCCTCA
