>Addgene plasmid #14757 | pCAG-mGFP | addgene partial sequence | sequence record 86522 | pCAG-F 5'-GCAACGTGCTGGTTATTGTG-3'
CCGGTCGCCACCATGCTGTGCTGTATGAGAAGAACCAAACAGGTTGAAAAGAATGATGAGGACCAAAAGA
TCATGGTGAGCAAGGGCGAGGAGCTGTTCACCGGGGTGGTGCCCATCCTGGTCGAGCTGGACGGCGACGT
AAACGGCCACAAGTTCAGCGTGTCCGGCGAGGGCGAGGGCGATGCCACCTACGGCAAGCTGACCCTGAAG
TTCATCTGCACCACCGGCAAGCTGCCCGTGCCCTGGCCCACCCTCGTGACCACCCTGACCTACGGCGTGC
AGTGCTTCAGCCGCTACCCCGACCACATGAAGCAGCACGACTTCTTCAAGTCCGCCATGCCCGAAGGCTA
CGTCCAGGAGCGCACCATCTTCTTCAAGGACGACGGCAACTACAAGACCCGCGCCGAGGTGAAGTTCGAG
GGCGACACCCTGGTGAACCGCATCGAGCTGAAGGGCATCGACTTCAAGGAGGACGGCAACATCCTGGGGC
ACAAGCTGGAGTACAACTACAACAGCCACAACGTCTATATCATGGCCGACAAGCAGAAGAACGGCATCAA
GGCGAACTTCAAGATCCGCCACAACATCGAGGACGGCGGCGTGCAGCTCGCCGACCACTACCAGCAGAAC
ACCCCCATCGGCGACGGCCCCGTGCTGCTGCCCGACAACCACTACCTGAGCACCCAGTCCGCCCTGAGCA
AAGACCCCAACGAGAAGCGCGATCACATGGTCCTGCTGGAGTTCGTGACCGCCGCCGGGATCACTCTCGG
CATGGACGAGCTGTACAAGTAAAGCGGCCCGGAATTATCGCGGCCGCACTCCTCAGGTGCAGGCTGCCTA
T
